>Addgene plasmid #98881 | EB3-mNeonGreen | addgene full sequence | sequence record 190942 | Addgene NGS Result
CGGAACCCCTATTTGTTTATTTTTCTAAATACATTCAAATATGTATCCGCTCATGAGACAATAACCCTGA
TAAATGCTTCAATAATATTGAAAAAGGAAGAGTCCTGAGGCGGAAAGAACCAGCTGTGGAATGTGTGTCA
GTTAGGGTGTGGAAAGTCCCCAGGCTCCCCAGCAGGCAGAAGTATGCAAAGCATGCATCTCAATTAGTCA
GCAACCAGGTGTGGAAAGTCCCCAGGCTCCCCAGCAGGCAGAAGTATGCAAAGCATGCATCTCAATTAGT
CAGCAACCATAGTCCCGCCCCTAACTCCGCCCATCCCGCCCCTAACTCCGCCCAGTTCCGCCCATTCTCC
GCCCCATGGCTGACTAATTTTTTTTATTTATGCAGAGGCCGAGGCCGCCTCGGCCTCTGAGCTATTCCAG
AAGTAGTGAGGAGGCTTTTTTGGAGGCCTAGGCTTTTGCAAAGATCGATCAAGAGACAGGATGAGGATCG
TTTCGCATGATTGAACAAGATGGATTGCACGCAGGTTCTCCGGCCGCTTGGGTGGAGAGGCTATTCGGCT
ATGACTGGGCACAACAGACAATCGGCTGCTCTGATGCCGCCGTGTTCCGGCTGTCAGCGCAGGGGCGCCC
GGTTCTTTTTGTCAAGACCGACCTGTCCGGTGCCCTGAATGAACTGCAAGACGAGGCAGCGCGGCTATCG
TGGCTGGCCACGACGGGCGTTCCTTGCGCAGCTGTGCTCGACGTTGTCACTGAAGCGGGAAGGGACTGGC
TGCTATTGGGCGAAGTGCCGGGGCAGGATCTCCTGTCATCTCACCTTGCTCCTGCCGAGAAAGTATCCAT
CATGGCTGATGCAATGCGGCGGCTGCATACGCTTGATCCGGCTACCTGCCCATTCGACCACCAAGCGAAA
CATCGCATCGAGCGAGCACGTACTCGGATGGAAGCCGGTCTTGTCGATCAGGATGATCTGGACGAAGAGC
ATCAGGGGCTCGCGCCAGCCGAACTGTTCGCCAGGCTCAAGGCGAGCATGCCCGACGGCGAGGATCTCGT
CGTGACCCATGGCGATGCCTGCTTGCCGAATATCATGGTGGAAAATGGCCGCTTTTCTGGATTCATCGAC
TGTGGCCGGCTGGGTGTGGCGGACCGCTATCAGGACATAGCGTTGGCTACCCGTGATATTGCTGAAGAGC
TTGGCGGCGAATGGGCTGACCGCTTCCTCGTGCTTTACGGTATCGCCGCTCCCGATTCGCAGCGCATCGC
CTTCTATCGCCTTCTTGACGAGTTCTTCTGAGCGGGACTCTGGGGTTCGAAATGACCGACCAAGCGACGC
CCAACCTGCCATCACGAGATTTCGATTCCACCGCCGCCTTCTATGAAAGGTTGGGCTTCGGAATCGTTTT
CCGGGACGCCGGCTGGATGATCCTCCAGCGCGGGGATCTCATGCTGGAGTTCTTCGCCCACCCTAGGGGG
AGGCTAACTGAAACACGGAAGGAGACAATACCGGAAGGAACCCGCGCTATGACGGCAATAAAAAGACAGA
ATAAAACGCACGGTGTTGGGTCGTTTGTTCATAAACGCGGGGTTCGGTCCCAGGGCTGGCACTCTGTCGA
TACCCCACCGAGACCCCATTGGGGCCAATACGCCCGCGTTTCTTCCTTTTCCCCACCCCACCCCCCAAGT
TCGGGTGAAGGCCCAGGGCTCGCAGCCAACGTCGGGGCGGCAGGCCCTGCCATAGCCTCAGGTTACTCAT
ATATACTTTAGATTGATTTAAAACTTCATTTTTAATTTAAAAGGATCTAGGTGAAGATCCTTTTTGATAA
TCTCATGACCAAAATCCCTTAACGTGAGTTTTCGTTCCACTGAGCGTCAGACCCCGTAGAAAAGATCAAA
GGATCTTCTTGAGATCCTTTTTTTCTGCGCGTAATCTGCTGCTTGCAAACAAAAAAACCACCGCTACCAG
CGGTGGTTTGTTTGCCGGATCAAGAGCTACCAACTCTTTTTCCGAAGGTAACTGGCTTCAGCAGAGCGCA
GATACCAAATACTGTTCTTCTAGTGTAGCCGTAGTTAGGCCACCACTTCAAGAACTCTGTAGCACCGCCT
ACATACCTCGCTCTGCTAATCCTGTTACCAGTGGCTGCTGCCAGTGGCGATAAGTCGTGTCTTACCGGGT
TGGACTCAAGACGATAGTTACCGGATAAGGCGCAGCGGTCGGGCTGAACGGGGGGTTCGTGCACACAGCC
CAGCTTGGAGCGAACGACCTACACCGAACTGAGATACCTACAGCGTGAGCTATGAGAAAGCGCCACGCTT
CCCGAAGGGAGAAAGGCGGACAGGTATCCGGTAAGCGGCAGGGTCGGAACAGGAGAGCGCACGAGGGAGC
TTCCAGGGGGAAACGCCTGGTATCTTTATAGTCCTGTCGGGTTTCGCCACCTCTGACTTGAGCGTCGATT
TTTGTGATGCTCGTCAGGGGGGCGGAGCCTATGGAAAAACGCCAGCAACGCGGCCTTTTTACGGTTCCTG
GCCTTTTGCTGGCCTTTTGCTCACATGTTCTTTCCTGCGTTATCCCCTGATTCTGTGGATAACCGTATTA
CCGCCATGCATTAGTTATTAATAGTAATCAATTACGGGGTCATTAGTTCATAGCCCATATATGGAGTTCC
GCGTTACATAACTTACGGTAAATGGCCCGCCTGGCTGACCGCCCAACGACCCCCGCCCATTGACGTCAAT
AATGACGTATGTTCCCATAGTAACGCCAATAGGGACTTTCCATTGACGTCAATGGGTGGAGTATTTACGG
TAAACTGCCCACTTGGCAGTACATCAAGTGTATCATATGCCAAGTACGCCCCCTATTGACGTCAATGACG
GTAAATGGCCCGCCTGGCATTATGCCCAGTACATGACCTTATGGGACTTTCCTACTTGGCAGTACATCTA
CGTATTAGTCATCGCTATTACCATGGTGATGCGGTTTTGGCAGTACATCAATGGGCGTGGATAGCGGTTT
GACTCACGGGGATTTCCAAGTCTCCACCCCATTGACGTCAATGGGAGTTTGTTTTGGCACCAAAATCAAC
GGGACTTTCCAAAATGTCGTAACAACTCCGCCCCATTGACGCAAATGGGCGGTAGGCGTGTACGGTGGGA
GGTCTATATAAGCAGAGCTGGTTTAGTGAACCGTCAGATCCGCTAGCGCTACCGGACTCAGATCTCGAGC
TCAAGCTTCGAATTCTGCAGTCGACTGCCACCATGGCCGTCAATGTGTACTCCACATCTGTGACCAGTGA
AAATCTGAGTCGCCATGATATGCTTGCATGGGTCAACGACTCCCTGCACCTCAACTATACCAAGATAGAA
CAGCTTTGTTCAGGGGCAGCCTACTGCCAGTTCATGGACATGCTCTTCCCCGGCTGTGTGCACTTGAGGA
AAGTGAAGTTCCAGGCCAAACTAGAGCATGAATACATCCACAACTTCAAGGTGCTGCAAGCAGCTTTCAA
GAAGATGGGTGTTGACAAAATCATTCCTGTAGAGAAATTAGTGAAAGGAAAATTCCAAGATAATTTTGAG
TTTATTCAGTGGTTTAAGAAATTCTTTGACGCAAACTATGATGGAAAGGATTACAACCCTCTGCTGGCGC
GGCAGGGCCAGGACGTAGCGCCACCTCCTAACCCAGGTGATCAGATCTTCAACAAATCCAAGAAACTCAT
TGGCACAGCAGTTCCACAGAGGACGTCCCCCACAGGCCCAAAAAACATGCAGACCTCTGGCCGGCTGAGC
AATGTGGCCCCCCCCTGCATTCTCCGGAAGAATCCTCCATCAGCCCGAAATGGCGGCCATGAGACTGATG
CCCAAATTCTTGAACTCAACCAACAGCTGGTGGACTTGAAGCTGACAGTGGATGGGCTGGAGAAGGAACG
TGACTTCTACTTCAGCAAACTTCGTGACATCGAGCTCATCTGCCAGGAGCATGAAAGTGAAAACAGCCCT
GTTATCTCAGGCATCATTGGCATCCTCTATGCCACAGAGGAAGGATTCGCACCCCCTGAGGACGATGAGA
TTGAAGAGCATCAACAAGAAGACCAGGACGAGTACCTGGATCCACCGGTCGCCACCATGGTGAGCAAGGG
CGAGGAGGATAACATGGCCTCTCTCCCAGCGACACATGAGTTACACATCTTTGGCTCCATCAACGGTGTG
GACTTTGACATGGTGGGTCAGGGCACCGGCAATCCAAATGATGGTTATGAGGAGTTAAACCTGAAGTCCA
CCAAGGGTGACCTCCAGTTCTCCCCCTGGATTCTGGTCCCTCATATCGGGTATGGCTTCCATCAGTACCT
GCCCTACCCTGACGGGATGTCGCCTTTCCAGGCCGCCATGGTAGATGGCTCCGGCTACCAAGTCCATCGC
ACAATGCAGTTTGAAGATGGTGCCTCCCTTACTGTTAACTACCGCTACACCTACGAGGGAAGCCACATCA
AAGGAGAGGCCCAGGTGAAGGGGACTGGTTTCCCTGCTGACGGTCCTGTGATGACCAACTCGCTGACCGC
TGCGGACTGGTGCAGGTCGAAGAAGACTTACCCCAACGACAAAACCATCATCAGTACCTTTAAGTGGAGT
TACACCACTGGAAATGGCAAGCGCTACCGGAGCACTGCGCGGACCACCTACACCTTTGCCAAGCCAATGG
CGGCTAACTATCTGAAGAACCAGCCGATGTACGTGTTCCGTAAGACGGAGCTCAAGCACTCCAAGACCGA
GCTCAACTTCAAGGAGTGGCAAAAGGCCTTTACCGATGTGATGGGCATGGACGAGCTGTACAAGTAAGAA
TTGGCCGCGACTCTAGATCATAATCAGCCATACCACATTTGTAGAGGTTTTACTTGCTTTAAAAAACCTC
CCACACCTCCCCCTGAACCTGAAACATAAAATGAATGCAATTGTTGTTGTTAACTTGTTTATTGCAGCTT
ATAATGGTTACAAATAAAGCAATAGCATCACAAATTTCACAAATAAAGCATTTTTTTCACTGCATTCTAG
TTGTGGTTTGTCCAAACTCATCAATGTATCTTAAGGCGTAAATTGTAAGCGTTAATATTTTGTTAAAATT
CGCGTTAAATTTTTGTTAAATCAGCTCATTTTTTAACCAATAGGCCGAAATCGGCAAAATCCCTTATAAA
TCAAAAGAATAGACCGAGATAGGGT
[37 nt withheld, positions 5206-5242]
AAAGAACGTGGACTCCAACGTCAAAGG
[49 nt withheld, positions 5270-5318]
T
[91 nt withheld, positions 5320-5410]
G
[124 nt withheld, positions 5412-5535]
CAGGTGGCACTTTTCGGGGAAATGTGCG
Features (pLannotate 1.2.2; 15 found; start..end, strand, type, name):
    105..462     +  promoter       SV40 promoter: SV40 enhancer and early promoter
    497..1291    +  CDS            NeoR/KanR: aminoglycoside phosphotransferase from Tn5; aph(3')-II (or nptII); confers resistance to neomycin, kanamycin, and G418 (Geneticin®)
   1312..1464    +  CDS            ble (fragment): BLE_KLEPN - Experimental evidence at protein level: Swiss-Prot protein existence level 1. Binding protein with a strong affinity to the bleomycin family of antibiotics. Binds to CL990; an antimitotic-antibiotic compound. From Klebsiella pneumoniae.
   1523..1570    +  polyA_signal   HSV TK poly(A) signal: herpes simplex virus thymidine kinase polyadenylation signal (Cole and Stacy, 1985)
   1661..1677    -  polyA_signal   bGH poly(A) signal (fragment): bovine growth hormone polyadenylation signal
   1899..2487    +  rep_origin     ori: high-copy-number ColE1/pMB1/pBR322/pUC origin of replication
   2662..2965    +  enhancer       CMV enhancer: human cytomegalovirus immediate early enhancer
   2966..3169    +  promoter       CMV promoter: human cytomegalovirus (CMV) immediate early promoter
   3192..3245    +  misc_feature   MCS (fragment): multiple cloning site
   3253..4095    +  CDS            MAPRE3: MARE3_HUMAN - Experimental evidence at protein level: Swiss-Prot protein existence level 1. Plus-end tracking protein (+TIP) that binds to the plus-end of microtubules and regulates the dynamics of the microtubule cytoskeleton. Promotes microtubule growth. May be involved in spindle function by stabilizing microtubules and anchoring them at centrosomes. Also acts as a regulator of minus-end microtubule organization: interacts with the complex formed by AKAP9 and PDE4DIP, leading to recruit CAMSAP2 to the Golgi apparatus, thereby tethering non- centrosomal minus-end microtubules to the Golgi, a
   4117..4824    +  CDS            mNeonGreen: mNeonGreen is a basic (constitutively fluorescent) green/yellow fluorescent protein published in 2013, derived from Branchiostoma lanceolatum. It is reported to be a very rapidly-maturing monomer with moderate acid sensitivity.
   4846..4929    +  CDS            large T antigen (fragment): large T antigen from SV40 (simian virus 40)
   4952..5073    +  polyA_signal   SV40 poly(A) signal: SV40 polyadenylation signal
   5107..5535    -  rep_origin     f1 ori (sequence partly withheld): f1 bacteriophage origin of replication; arrow indicates direction of (+) strand synthesis
   5562..103     +  promoter       AmpR promoter (across the origin): bla
