[The description below was written by a language model from this plasmid's Addgene catalogue record and pLannotate feature annotations shown in this document.]
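Description:
EB3-mNeonGreen is a mammalian expression plasmid of about 5.6 kb built on the Clontech pEGFP-N1 backbone, in which the original EGFP reporter has been replaced by mNeonGreen. It is maintained in E. coli at high copy through a ColE1/pUC-type origin and selected with kanamycin. The resistance cassette is the dual-purpose NeoR/KanR gene (Tn5 aminoglycoside phosphotransferase). A bacterial bla-type promoter and the SV40 enhancer/early promoter lie upstream of it, and an HSV TK polyadenylation signal follows, so the same gene also allows G418 selection of stably transfected mammalian cells. An f1 origin is present as well, a standard backbone element that permits single-stranded DNA production. The short annotated fragments of ble, bGH poly(A) and SV40 large T antigen appear to be backbone remnants rather than functional parts.

The payload is driven by the human cytomegalovirus immediate early enhancer and promoter and ends at an SV40 poly(A) signal. It encodes EB3, which the feature table matches to human MAPRE3, although the catalogue lists the insert species as synthetic. EB3 is joined at its C terminus, across a short linker region, to mNeonGreen, a bright, rapidly maturing monomeric green/yellow fluorescent protein derived from Branchiostoma lanceolatum. The restriction sites used for cloning are not recorded. EB3 is a plus-end tracking protein that binds the growing tips of microtubules. The fusion therefore labels microtubule plus ends in living cells, and the record lists this as the plasmid's purpose, along with colocalization studies using other fluorescent markers.
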