Addgene plasmid #98881: EB3-mNeonGreen
Purpose: In vivo visualization of microtuble plus ends (can be used for colocalization studies)
Depositing lab: Dorus Gadella. Depositing organization: University of Amsterdam. Publication: Robust and Bright Genetically Encoded Fluorescent Markers for Highlighting Structures and Compartments in Mammalian Cells. Chertkova AO, Mastop M, Postma M, van Bommel N, van der Niet S, Batenburg KL, Joosen L, Gadella TWJ, Okada Y, Goedhart J. bioRxiv (2020) 160374; doi: https://doi.org/10.1101/160374.
Backbone
  Vector backbone: pEGFP-N1
  Backbone manufacturer: Clontech
  Vector type: Mammalian Expression
Growth in bacteria
  Bacterial resistance: Kanamycin, 50 μg/mL
  Growth temperature: 37°C
  Growth strain: DH5alpha
  Copy number: High Copy
Gene/Insert
  Gene/Insert name: EB3
  Species: Synthetic
  Promoter: CMV
  Tag / fusion protein: mNeonGreen (C terminal on insert)
  Cloning method: Restriction Enzyme; 5′ cloning site unknown (unknown if destroyed); 3′ cloning site unknown (unknown if destroyed)
Terms and licenses: Academic/Nonprofit Terms; Industry Terms: Not Available to Industry
How to cite: EB3-mNeonGreen was a gift from Dorus Gadella (Addgene plasmid # 98881 ; http://n2t.net/addgene:98881 ; RRID:Addgene_98881)
